Addgene plasmid #218778: pEC3111 (pSpy1C-Plac(3)_ffluc)
Purpose: replicative E. coli-S. pyogenes shuttle plasmid for IPTG-inducible expression of the Firefly luciferase in a strain expressing lacI repressor
Depositing lab: Emmanuelle Charpentier. Depositing organization: Max Planck Unit for the Science of Pathogens. Publication: Expanding the genetic toolbox for the obligate human pathogen Streptococcus pyogenes. Lautenschlager N, Schmidt K, Schiffer C, Wulff TF, Hahnke K, Finstermeier K, Mansour M, Elsholz AKW, Charpentier E. Front Bioeng Biotechnol. 2024 Jun 7;12:1395659. doi: 10.3389/fbioe.2024.1395659. eCollection 2024. PubMed 38911550.
Backbone
  Vector backbone: pSpy1C
  Total vector size (bp): 5585
  Modifications to backbone: The Plac_mrfp cassette was replaced with the Plac(3) promoter derived and modified from pJWV102-PL-dCas9 as well as the ffluc reporter gene taken from pLZ12Km2-P23R:TA:ffluc.
  Vector type: Bacterial Expression, Luciferase
Growth in bacteria
  Bacterial resistance: Chloramphenicol, 25 μg/mL
  Growth temperature: 37°C
  Growth strain: DH5alpha
  Growth instructions: For E. coli, use 20 µg/mL chloramphenicol in LB medium. For S. pyogenes, use 20 µg/mL chloramphenicol in THY medium. The IPTG-inducible promoter is only functional in strains carrying the lacI repressor and is inducible with e.g. 1mM IPTG.
  Copy number: High Copy
Gene/Insert
  Gene/Insert name: ffluc
  Species: Photinus pyralis
  Insert size (bp): 1653
  Mutation: deletion of mrfp cassette, mutagenesis of the RBS and spacer downstream of Plac (Plac(3))
  GenBank ID: XM_031473197
  Promoter: Plac(3)
  Cloning method: Gibson Cloning
  Sequencing primers: 5′ GTAAAACGACGGCCAGTC; 3′ CAGGAAACAGCTATGAC
Terms and licenses: Academic/Nonprofit Terms; Industry Terms: Not Available to Industry
Depositor comments: This high-copy replicative shuttle plasmid features the IPTG-inducible promoter Plac(3) driving expression of the Firefly luciferase in the presence of IPTG (e.g. 1mM IPTG). This plasmid is to be used in S. pyogenes strains expressing the lacI repressor (e.g. integrated with p7INT-Pveg_lacI). Luminescence can be detected by adding luciferin to the culture. See associated publication for more details. Resource Information: The Plac(3) promoter was taken and modified from the PL promoter on the plasmid pJWV102-PL-dCas9 (Plasmid #85588) described in the following publication: High-throughput CRISPRi phenotyping identifies new essential genes in Streptococcus pneumoniae. Liu X, Gallay C, Kjos M, Domenech A, Slager J, van Kessel SP, Knoops K, Sorg RA, Zhang JR, Veening JW. Mol Syst Biol. 2017 May 10;13(5):931. doi: 10.15252/msb.20167449. PubMed 28490437 The ffluc reporter gene was taken from the original pLZ12Km2-P23R:TA:ffluc plasmid (Plasmid #88900). Please download the detailed plasmid map using the file linked below
How to cite: pEC3111 (pSpy1C-Plac(3)_ffluc) was a gift from Emmanuelle Charpentier (Addgene plasmid # 218778 ; http://n2t.net/addgene:218778 ; RRID:Addgene_218778)
