[The description below was written by a language model from this plasmid's Addgene catalogue record and pLannotate feature annotations shown in this document.]
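Description:
pEC3111 (pSpy1C-Plac(3)_ffluc) is a replicative, high-copy shuttle plasmid for Escherichia coli and Streptococcus pyogenes, built on the pSpy1C backbone and listed at about 5.6 kb. It is selected in both hosts with chloramphenicol, conferred by a staphylococcal-type cat (chloramphenicol acetyltransferase) gene. The annotated replication functions are all of Gram-positive plasmid origin: a repB gene matching a Streptococcus agalactiae nicking initiator protein of the kind used in rolling-circle replication, a partial match to a second RepB, and a fragment of a cop copy-control gene. The feature table does not annotate a separate E. coli origin, so the record does not say which element supports replication in E. coli.

The payload is the Photinus pyralis firefly luciferase gene (ffluc, roughly 1.65 kb) under the IPTG-inducible promoter Plac(3). According to the record, the original Plac_mrfp cassette of pSpy1C was replaced by Gibson assembly with this promoter, which derives from the PL promoter of a pneumococcal CRISPRi plasmid and carries a mutated ribosome-binding site and spacer. The reporter gene was taken from an earlier streptococcal luciferase plasmid. A symmetric lac operator lies just upstream of the luciferase coding sequence, and a lambda t0 terminator sits further upstream, where it probably insulates the cassette from read-through. Short hits to lacZα and a mouse Rosa26 homology arm are most likely annotation artefacts.

The plasmid carries no lacI, so regulation works only in strains that supply the repressor, for example from a chromosomally integrated lacI cassette. In such strains IPTG relieves repression, and expression is read out as luminescence after luciferin is added to the culture. This makes the plasmid a reporter for characterising inducible gene expression in S. pyogenes.
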