Features (pLannotate 1.2.2; 9 found; start..end, strand, type, name):
    273..389     +  CDS            cop (fragment): COP1_STAAU - Protein predicted: Swiss-Prot protein existence level 4. Putative control of replication message. From Staphylococcus aureus.
    624..1271    +  CDS            cat: CAT1_STAAU - Experimental evidence at transcript level: Swiss-Prot protein existence level 2. This enzyme is an effector of chloramphenicol resistance in bacteria. From Staphylococcus aureus.
   1518..1539    -  misc_feature   HA-R (fragment): right homology arm from intron 1 of the mouse Rosa26 gene (Soriano, 1999)
   1706..2326    -  CDS            repB: REPB_STRAG - Experimental evidence at protein level: Swiss-Prot protein existence level 1. Is essential for plasmid replication. Nicks the positive strand at the plus origin of replication. From Streptococcus agalactiae.
   3154..3475    +  CDS            repB (fragment): RepB replication protein; repB; from Enterococcus faecalis plasmid pAMα1 AAN03827.1 22652809.0
   3722..3756    -  terminator     lambda t0 terminator: minimal transcription terminator from phage lambda (Scholtissek and Grosse, 1987)
   3792..3808    -  CDS            lacZα (fragment): LacZα fragment of β-galactosidase; lacZ fragment
   3905..3924    -  protein_bind   lac operator (symmetric): The lac repressor binds to the lac operator to inhibit transcription in E. coli. This inhibition can be relieved by adding lactose or isopropyl-β-D-thiogalactopyranoside (IPTG). The symmetric lac operator was optimized for tight binding of lac repressor. lac repressor encoded by lacI
   3972..5621    +  CDS            LUCI_PHOPY: Experimental evidence at protein level: Swiss-Prot protein existence level 1. Produces green light with a wavelength of 562 nm. From Photinus pyralis (Common eastern firefly) (Lampyris pyralis).
>Addgene plasmid #218778 | pEC3111 (pSpy1C-Plac(3)_ffluc) | addgene full sequence | sequence record 444099 | Addgene NGS Result
TGTGTCATAGCTGTTTCCTGCAAAGAATGGTGATGACAATTGTACAGGTTATCAATAAAGCCATTGATAC
TCTCATTCTTATCCCGTATTTATTAACTTCTCCTAGTATTAGTAATTATCATGGCTGTCATGGCGCATTA
ACGGAATAAAGGGTGTGCTTAAATCGGGCCATTTTGCGTAATAAGAAAAAGGATTAATTATGAGCGAATT
GAATTAATAATAAGGTAATAGATTTACATTAGAAAATGAAAGGGGATTTTATGCGTGAGAATGTTACAGT
CTATCCCGGCAATAGTTACCCTTATTATCAAGATAAGAAAGAAAAGGATTTTTCGCTACGCTCAAATCCT
TTAAAAAAACACAAAAGACCACATTTTTTAATGTGGTCTTTTATTCTTCAACTAAAGCACCCATTAGTTC
AACAAACGAAAATTGGATAAAGTGGGATATTTTTAAAATATATATTTATGTTACAGTAATATTGACTTTT
AAAAAAGGATTGATTATAATGAAGAAAGCAGACAAGTAAGCCTCCTAAATTCACTTTAGATAAAAATTTA
GGAGGCATATCAAATGAACTTTAATAAAATTCACTTTAGATAAAAATTTAGGAGGCATATCAAATGAACT
TTAATAAAATTGATTTAGACAATTGGAAGAGAAAAGAGATATTTAATCATTATTTGAACCAACAAACGAC
TTTTAGTATAACCACAGAAATTGATATTAGTGTTTTATACCGAAACATAAAACAAGAAGGATATAAATTT
TACCCTGCATTTATTTTCTTAGTGACAAGGGTGATAAACTCAAATACAGCTTTTAGAACTGGTTACAATA
GCGACGGAGAGTTAGGTTATTGGGATAAGTTAGAGCCACTTTATACAATTTTTGATGGTGTATCTAAAAC
ATTCTCTGGTATTTGGACTCCTGTAAAGAATGACTTCAAAGAGTTTTATGATTTATACCTTTCTGATGTA
GAGAAATATAATGGTTCGGGGAAATTGTTTCCCAAAACACCTATACCTGAAAATGCTTTTTCTCTTTCTA
TTATTCCATGGACTTCATTTACTGGGTTTAACTTAAATATCAATAATAATAGTAATTACCTTCTACCCAT
TATTACAGCAGGAAAATTCATTAATAAAGGTAATTCAATATATTTACCGCTATCTTTACAGGTACATCAT
TCTGTTTGTGATGGTTATCATGCAGGATTGTTTATGAACTCTATTCAGGAATTGTCAGATAGGCCTAATG
ACTGGCTTTTATAATATGAGATAATGCCGACTGTACTTTTTACAGTCGGTTTTCTAATGTCACTAACCTG
CCCCGTTAGTTGAAGAAGGTTTTTATATTACAGCTCCAGATCCATATCCTTCTTTTTCTGAACCGACTTC
TCCTTTTTCGCTTCTTTATTCCAATTGCTTTATTGACGTTGAGCCTCGGAACCCTTAACAATCCCAAAAC
TTGTCGACTTTCGTCAGGGGGGCTTTTATTTATTCAATAATCCCTCCTCTCAATAAATCTATTGTTGTAC
TTAATTCAACTTCCATTTCTCTGTATCTTTCAATACGCTCTTTTAAGTCCTTAATTTCTTTTTTTAATTC
CTCATTTTCAGCAAATAACTCTTTTTCTTTGTTTGTCATTTTATTTCCCCCGTTTCAGCATCAAGAACCT
TTGCATAACTTGCTCTATATCCACACTGATAATTGCCCTCAAACCATAATCTAAAGGCGCTAGAGTTTGT
TGAAACAATATCTTTTACATCATTCGTATTTAAAATTCCAAACTCCGCTCCCCTAAGGCGAATAAAAGCC
ATTAACTCTTTTGTATTTACCAAATTATAGTCATCCACTATATCTAAAAGTAAATTCTTCAATTTTCTTT
TTTGGCTTTCATCAAGTGTTATATAGCGGTCAATATCAAAATCATTAATGTTCAAAATATCTTTTTTGTC
GTATATATGTTTATTCTTAGCAATAGCGTCCTTTGATTCATGAGTCAAATATTCATATGAACCTTTGATA
TAATCAAGTATCTCAACATGAGCAACTGAACTATTCCCCAATTTTCGCTTAATCTTGTTCCTAACGCTTT
CTATTGTTACAGGATTTCGTGCAATATATATAACGTGATAGTGTGGTTTTTTATAGTGCTTTCCATTTCG
TATAACATCACTACTATTCCATGTATCTTTATCTTTTTTTTCGTCCATATCGTGTAAAGGACTGACAGCC
ATAGATACGCCCAAACTCTCTAATTTTTCTTTCCAATCATTAGGAATTGAGTCAGGATATAATAAAAATC
CAAAATTTCTAGCTTTAGTATTTTTAATAGCCATGATATAATTACCTTATCAAAAACAAGTAGCGAAAAC
TCGTATCCTTCTAAAAACGCGAGCTTTCGCTTATTTTTTTTGTTCTGATTCCTTTCTTGCATATTCTTCT
ATAGCTAACGCCGCAACCGCAGATTTTGAAAAACCTTTTTGTTTCGCCATATCTGTTAATTTTTTATCTT
GCTCTTTTGTCAGAGAAATCATAACTCTTTTTTTCGATTCTGAAATCACCATTTAAAAAACTCCAATCAA
ATAATTTTATAAAATTAGTGTATCACTTTGTAATCATAAAAACAACAATAAAGCTACTTAAATATAGATT
TATAAAAAACGTTGGCGAAAACGTTGGCGATTCGTTGGCGATTGAAAAACCCCTCAAACCCTTGAGCCAG
TTGGGATAGAGCGTTTTTGGCACAAAAATTGGCACTCGGCACTTAATGGGGGGTCGTAGTACGGAAGCAA
AATTCGCTTCCTTTCCCCCCATTTTTTTCCAAATTCCAAATTTTTTTCAAAAATTTTCCAGCGCTACCGC
TCGGCAAAATTGCAAGCAATTTTTAAAATCAAACCCATGAGGGAATTTCATTCCCTCAAACTCCCTTGAG
CCTCCTCCAACCGAAATAGAAGGACGCTGCGCTTATTATTTCATTCAGTCATCGGCTTTCATAATCTAAC
AGACAACATCTTCGCTGCAAAGCCACGCTACGCTCAAGGGCTTTTACGCTACGATAACGCCTGTTTTAAC
GATTATGCCGATAACTAAACGAAATAAACGCTAAAACGTCACAGAAACGATTTTCAGACGTTTTAATAAA
AAATCGACCGAAAAATAAATATAAATCGGATATACAATCGGCAATTGACGAAACTGCAAAATATCCTGTA
AAGGATACGGATTTTATGACCGATGATGAAGAAAAGAATTTGAAACGTTTGTCTGATTTGGAGGAAGGTT
TACACCGTAAAAGGTTAATCTCCTATGGTGGTTTGTTAAAAGAAATACATAAAAAATTAAACCTTGATGA
CACAGAAGAAGGCGATTTGATTCATACAGATGATGACGAAAAAGCCGATGAAGATGGATTTTCTATTATT
GCAATGTGGAATTGGGAACGGAAAAATTATTTTATTAAAGAGTAGTTCAACAAACGGGCCAGTTTGTTGA
AGATTAGATGCTATAATTGTTATTAAAAGGATTGAAGGATGCTTAGGAAGACGAGTTATTAATAGCTGAA
TAAGAACGGTGCTCTCCAAATATTCTTATTTAGAAAAGCAAATCTAAAATTATCTGAAAAGGGAATGAGA
ATAGTGAATGGACCAATAATAATGACTAGAGAAGAAAGAATGAAGATTGTTCATGAAATTAAGGAACGAA
TATTGGATAACATAAAAAACGCCCGGCGGCAACCGAGCGTTCTGAATTATGGGGATGATGTTAAGGCTAT
TGGTGTTTATGGTAAAACGACGGCCAGTCTTATAGAATTCACTAGTAATTGTGAGGCGGATAACAATTCT
CACTCATTCTACAGTTTATTCTTGACATTGCACTGTCCCCCTGGTATAATAACTAATTGTGAGCGCTCAC
AATTAAGATCCCCGGGGCGGCCGCGAATTCAAAAGATCTAAAGAGGAACATATGGAAGACGCCAAAAACA
TAAAGAAAGGCCCGGCGCCATTCTATCCTCTAGAGGATGGAACCGCTGGAGAGCAACTGCATAAGGCTAT
GAAGAGATACGCCCTGGTTCCTGGAACAATTGCTTTTACAGATGCACATATCGAGGTGAACATCACGTAC
GCGGAATACTTCGAAATGTCCGTTCGGTTGGCAGAAGCTATGAAACGATATGGGCTGAATACAAATCACA
GAATCGTCGTATGCAGTGAAAACTCTCTTCAATTCTTTATGCCGGTGTTGGGCGCGTTATTTATCGGAGT
TGCAGTTGCGCCCGCGAACGACATTTATAATGAACGTGAATTGCTCAACAGTATGAACATTTCGCAGCCT
ACCGTAGTGTTTGTTTCCAAAAAGGGGTTGCAAAAAATTTTGAACGTGCAAAAAAAATTACCAATAATCC
AGAAAATTATTATCATGGATTCTAAAACGGATTACCAGGGATTTCAGTCGATGTACACGTTCGTCACATC
TCATCTACCTCCCGGTTTTAATGAATACGATTTTGTACCAGAGTCCTTTGATCGTGACAAAACAATTGCA
CTGATAATGAATTCCTCTGGATCTACTGGGTTACCTAAGGGTGTGGCCCTTCCGCATAGAACTGCCTGCG
TCAGATTCTCGCATGCCAGAGATCCTATTTTTGGCAATCAAATCATTCCGGATACTGCGATTTTAAGTGT
TGTTCCATTCCATCACGGTTTTGGAATGTTTACTACACTCGGATATTTGATATGTGGATTTCGAGTCGTC
TTAATGTATAGATTTGAAGAAGAGCTGTTTTTACGATCCCTTCAGGATTACAAAATTCAAAGTGCGTTGC
TAGTACCAACCCTATTTTCATTCTTCGCCAAAAGCACTCTGATTGACAAATACGATTTATCTAATTTACA
CGAAATTGCTTCTGGGGGCGCACCTCTTTCGAAAGAAGTCGGGGAAGCGGTTGCAAAACGCTTCCATCTT
CCAGGGATACGACAAGGATATGGGCTCACTGAGACTACATCAGCTATTCTGATTACACCCGAGGGGGATG
ATAAACCGGGCGCGGTCGGTAAAGTTGTTCCATTTTTTGAAGCGAAGGTTGTGGATCTGGATACCGGGAA
AACGCTGGGCGTTAATCAGAGAGGCGAATTATGTGTCAGAGGACCTATGATTATGTCCGGTTATGTAAAC
AATCCGGAAGCGACCAACGCCTTGATTGACAAGGATGGATGGCTACATTCTGGAGACATAGCTTACTGGG
ACGAAGACGAACACTTCTTCATAGTTGACCGCTTGAAGTCTTTAATTAAATACAAAGGATATCAGGTGGC
CCCCGCTGAATTGGAATCGATATTGTTACAACACCCCAACATCTTCGACGCGGGCGTGGCAGGTCTTCCC
GACGATGACGCCGGTGAACTTCCCGCCGCCGTTGTTGTTTTGGAGCACGGAAAGACGATGACGGAAAAAG
AGATCGTGGATTACGTCGCCAGTCAAGTAACAACCGCGAAAAAGTTGCGCGGAGGAGTTGTGTTTGTGGA
CGAAGTACCGAAAGGTCTTACCGGAAAACTCGACGCAAGAAAAATCAGAGAGATCCTCATAAAGGCCAAG
AAGGGCGGAAAGTCCAAATTGTAATACTAGTACTGCAG
